>Addgene plasmid #175242 | mCherry-E2 | addgene full sequence | sequence record 345501 | Addgene NGS Result
GGGCAACAGCTGATTGCCCTTCACCGCCTGGCCCTGAGAGAGTTGCAGCAAGCGGTCCACGCTGGTTTGC
CCCAGCAGGCGAAAATCCTGTTTGATGGTGGTTAACGGCGGGATATAACATGAGCTGTCTTCGGTATCGT
CGTATCCCACTACCGAGATATCCGCACCAACGCGCAGCCCGGACTCGGTAATGGCGCGCATTGCGCCCAG
CGCCATCTGATCGTTGGCAACCAGCATCGCAGTGGGAACGATGCCCTCATTCAGCATTTGCATGGTTTGT
TGAAAACCGGACATGGCACTCCAGTCGCCTTCCCGTTCCGCTATCGGCTGAATTTGATTGCGAGTGAGAT
ATTTATGCCAGCCAGCCAGACGCAGACGCGCCGAGACAGAACTTAATGGGCCCGCTAACAGCGCGATTTG
CTGGTGACCCAATGCGACCAGATGCTCCACGCCCAGTCGCGTACCGTCTTCATGGGAGAAAATAATACTG
TTGATGGGTGTCTGGTCAGAGACATCAAGAAATAACGCCGGAACATTAGTGCAGGCAGCTTCCACAGCAA
TGGCATCCTGGTCATCCAGCGGATAGTTAATGATCAGCCCACTGACGCGTTGCGCGAGAAGATTGTGCAC
CGCCGCTTTACAGGCTTCGACGCCGCTTCGTTCTACCATCGACACCACCACGCTGGCACCCAGTTGATCG
GCGCGAGATTTAATCGCCGCGACAATTTGCGACGGCGCGTGCAGGGCCAGACTGGAGGTGGCAACGCCAA
TCAGCAACGACTGTTTGCCCGCCAGTTGTTGTGCCACGCGGTTGGGAATGTAATTCAGCTCCGCCATCGC
CGCTTCCACTTTTTCCCGCGTTTTCGCAGAAACGTGGCTGGCCTGGTTCACCACGCGGGAAACGGTCTGA
TAAGAGACACCGGCATACTCTGCGACATCGTATAACGTTACTGGTTTCACATTCACCACCCTGAATTGAC
TCTCTTCCGGGCGCTATCATGCCATACCGCGAAAGGTTTTGCGCCATTCGATGGTGTCCGGGATCTCGAC
GCTCTCCCTTATGCGACTCCTGCATTAGGAAGCAGCCCAGTAGTAGGTTGAGGCCGTTGAGCACCGCCGC
CGCAAGGAATGGTGCATGCAAGGAGATGGCGCCCAACAGTCCCCCGGCCACGGGGCCTGCCACCATACCC
ACGCCGAAACAAGCGCTCATGAGCCCGAAGTGGCGAGCCCGATCTTCCCCATCGGTGATGTCGGCGATAT
AGGCGCCAGCAACCGCACCTGTGGCGCCGGTGATGCCGGCCACGATGCGTCCGGCGTAGAGGATCGAGAT
CTCGATCCCGCGAAATTAATACGACTCACTATAGGGGAATTGTGAGCGGATAACAATTCCCCTCTAGAAA
TAATTTTGTTTAACTTTAAGAAGGAGATATACCATGGGCCATCACCATCACCATCACCATCACCATCACG
GCGAAAACCTATACTTCCAGGGCGAATTCGTGAGCAAGGGCGAGGAGGACAACATGGCCATCATCAAGGA
GTTCATGCGCTTCAAGGTGCACATGGAGGGCTCCGTGAACGGCCACGAGTTCGAGATCGAGGGCGAGGGC
GAGGGCCGCCCCTACGAGGGCACCCAGACCGCCAAGCTGAAGGTGACCAAGGGCGGCCCCCTGCCCTTCG
CCTGGGACATCCTGTCCCCTCAGTTCATGTACGGCTCCAAGGCCTACGTGAAGCACCCCGCCGACATCCC
CGACTACTTGAAGCTGTCCTTCCCCGAGGGCTTCAAGTGGGAGCGCGTGATGAACTTCGAGGACGGCGGC
GTGGTGACCGTGACCCAGGACTCCTCCCTGCAGGACGGCGAGTTCATCTACAAGGTGAAGCTGCGCGGCA
CCAACTTCCCCTCCGACGGCCCCGTAATGCAGAAGAAGACCATGGGCTGGGAGGCCTCCTCCGAGCGGAT
GTACCCCGAGGACGGCGCCCTGAAGGGCGAGATCAAGCAGAGGCTGAAGCTGAAGGACGGCGGCCACTAC
GACGCCGAGGTCAAGACCACCTACAAGGCCAAGAAGCCCGTGCAGCTGCCCGGCGCCTACAACGTCAACA
TCAAGCTGGACATCACCTCCCACAACGAGGACTACACCATCGTGGAACAGTACGAGCGCGCCGAGGGCCG
CCACTCCACCGGCGGCATGGACGAGCTGTACAAGTCCGGAGGAGGTAGTGGCGGATCAGGTGGGAGTGGA
GGGTCTATGTCGGGGATCGCCCTCAGCAGACTCGCCCAGGAGAGGAAAGCATGGAGGAAAGACCACCCAT
TTGGTTTCGTGGCTGTCCCAACAAAAAATCCCGATGGCACGATGAACCTCATGAACTGGGAGTGCGCCAT
TCCAGGAAAGAAAGGGACTCCGTGGGAAGGAGGCTTGTTTAAAATACGGATGCTTTTCAAAGATGATTAT
CCATCTTCGCCACCAAAATGTAAATTCGAACCACCATTATTTCACCCGAATGTGTACCCTTCGGGGACAG
TGTGCCTGTCCATCTTAGAGGAGGACAAGGACTGGAGGCCAGCCATCACAATCAAACAGATCCTATTAGG
AATACAGGAACTTCTAAATGAACCAAATATCCAAGACCCAGCTCAAGCAGAGGCCTACACGATTTACTGC
CAAAACAGAGTGGAGTACGAGAAAAGGGTCCGAGCACAAGCCAAGAAGTTTGCGCCCTCACTCGAGAACC
TGTATTTTCAGGGCCGTAAACGTAAACGTAAACGTAAACGTAAAGGCTGAGTCGAGCACCACCACCACCA
CCACTGAGATCCGGCTGCTAACAAAGCCCGAAAGGAAGCTGAGTTGGCTGCTGCCACCGCTGAGCAATAA
CTAGCATAACCCCTTGGGGCCTCTAAACGGGTCTTGAGGGGTTTTTTGCTGAAAGGAGGAACTATATCCG
GATTGGCGAATGGG
[124 nt withheld, positions 2955-3078]
C
[91 nt withheld, positions 3080-3170]
A
[49 nt withheld, positions 3172-3220]
CCTTTGACGTTGGAGTCCACGTTCTTTAATAGTGGACTCTTGTTCCAAAATGGAACAACACTCAACCCTA
TCTCGGTCTATTCTTTTGATTTATAAGGGATTTTGCCGATTTCGGCCTATTGGTTAAAAAATGAGCTGAT
TTAACAAAAATTTAACGCGAATTTTAACAAAATATTAACGCTTACAATTTAGGTGGCACTTTTCGGGGAA
ATGTGCGCGGAACCCCTATTTGTTTATTTTTCTAAATACATTCAAATATGTATCCGCTCATGAGACAATA
ACCCTGATAAATGCTTCAATAATATTGAAAAAGGAAGAGTATGAGTATTCAACATTTCCGTGTCGCCCTT
ATTCCCTTTTTTGCGGCATTTTGCCTTCCTGTTTTTGCTCACCCAGAAACGCTGGTGAAAGTAAAAGATG
CTGAAGATCAGTTGGGTGCACGAGTGGGTTACATCGAACTGGATCTCAACAGCGGTAAGATCCTTGAGAG
TTTTCGCCCCGAAGAACGTTTTCCAATGATGAGCACTTTTAAAGTTCTGCTATGTGGCGCGGTATTATCC
CGTATTGACGCCGGGCAAGAGCAACTCGGTCGCCGCATACACTATTCTCAGAATGACTTGGTTGAGTACT
CACCAGTCACAGAAAAGCATCTTACGGATGGCATGACAGTAAGAGAATTATGCAGTGCTGCCATAACCAT
GAGTGATAACACTGCGGCCAACTTACTTCTGACAACGATCGGAGGACCGAAGGAGCTAACCGCTTTTTTG
CACAACATGGGGGATCATGTAACTCGCCTTGATCGTTGGGAACCGGAGCTGAATGAAGCCATACCAAACG
ACGAGCGTGACACCACGATGCCTGCAGCAATGGCAACAACGTTGCGCAAACTATTAACTGGCGAACTACT
TACTCTAGCTTCCCGGCAACAATTAATAGACTGGATGGAGGCGGATAAAGTTGCAGGACCACTTCTGCGC
TCGGCCCTTCCGGCTGGCTGGTTTATTGCTGATAAATCTGGAGCCGGTGAGCGTGGGTCTCGCGGTATCA
TTGCAGCACTGGGGCCAGATGGTAAGCCCTCCCGTATCGTAGTTATCTACACGACGGGGAGTCAGGCAAC
TATGGATGAACGAAATAGACAGATCGCTGAGATAGGTGCCTCACTGATTAAGCATTGGTAACTGTCAGAC
CAAGTTTACTCATATATACTTTAGATTGATTTAAAACTTCATTTTTAATTTAAAAGGATCTAGGTGAAGA
TCCTTTTTGATAATCTCATGACCAAAATCCCTTAACGTGAGTTTTCGTTCCACTGAGCGTCAGACCCCGT
AGAAAAGATCAAAGGATCTTCTTGAGATCCTTTTTTTCTGCGCGTAATCTGCTGCTTGCAAACAAAAAAA
CCACCGCTACCAGCGGTGGTTTGTTTGCCGGATCAAGAGCTACCAACTCTTTTTCCGAAGGTAACTGGCT
TCAGCAGAGCGCAGATACCAAATACTGTCCTTCTAGTGTAGCCGTAGTTAGGCCACCACTTCAAGAACTC
TGTAGCACCGCCTACATACCTCGCTCTGCTAATCCTGTTACCAGTGGCTGCTGCCAGTGGCGATAAGTCG
TGTCTTACCGGGTTGGACTCAAGACGATAGTTACCGGATAAGGCGCAGCGGTCGGGCTGAACGGGGGGTT
CGTGCACACAGCCCAGCTTGGAGCGAACGACCTACACCGAACTGAGATACCTACAGCGTGAGCTATGAGA
AAGCGCCACGCTTCCCGAAGGGAGAAAGGCGGACAGGTATCCGGTAAGCGGCAGGGTCGGAACAGGAGAG
CGCACGAGGGAGCTTCCAGGGGGAAACGCCTGGTATCTTTATAGTCCTGTCGGGTTTCGCCACCTCTGAC
TTGAGCGTCGATTTTTGTGATGCTCGTCAGGGGGGCGGAGCCTATGGAAAAACGCCAGCAACGCGGCCTT
TTTACGGTTCCTGGCCTTTTGCTGGCCTTTTGCTCACATGTTCTTTCCTGCGTTATCCCCTGATTCTGTG
GATAACCGTATTACCGCCTTTGAGTGAGCTGATACCGCTCGCCGCAGCCGAACGACCGAGCGCAGCGAGT
CAGTGAGCGAGGAAGCGGAAGAGCGCCTGATGCGGTATTTTCTCCTTACGCATCTGTGCGGTATTTCACA
CCGCAATGGTGCACTCTCAGTACAATCTGCTCTGATGCCGCATAGTTAAGCCAGTATACACTCCGCTATC
GCTACGTGACTGGGTCATGGCTGCGCCCCGACACCCGCCAACACCCGCTGACGCGCCCTGACGGGCTTGT
CTGCTCCCGGCATCCGCTTACAGACAAGCTGTGACCGTCTCCGGGAGCTGCATGTGTCAGAGGTTTTCAC
CGTCATCACCGAAACGCGCGAGGCAGCTGCGGTAAAGCTCATCAGCGTGGTCGTGAAGCGATTCACAGAT
GTCTGCCTGTTCATCCGCGTCCAGCTCGTTGAGTTTCTCCAGAAGCGTTAATGTCTGGCTTCTGATAAAG
CGGGCCATGTTAAGGGCGGTTTTTTCCTGTTTGGTCACTGATGCCTCCGTGTAAGGGGGATTTCTGTTCA
TGGGGGTAATGATACCGATGAAACGAGAGAGGATGCTCACGATACGGGTTACTGATGATGAACATGCCCG
GTTACTGGAACGTTGTGAGGGTAAACAACTGGCGGTATGGATGCGGCGGGACCAGAGAAAAATCACTCAG
GGTCAATGCCAGCGCTTCGTTAATACAGATGTAGGTGTTCCACAGGGTAGCCAGCAGCATCCTGCGATGC
AGATCCGGAACATAATGGTGCAGGGCGCTGACTTCCGCGTTTCCAGACTTTACGAAACACGGAAACCGAA
GACCATTCATGTTGTTGCTCAGGTCGCAGACGTTTTGCAGCAGCAGTCGCTTCACGTTCGCTCGCGTATC
GGTGATTCATTCTGCTAACCAGTAAGGCAACCCCGCCAGCCTAGCCGGGTCCTCAACGACAGGAGCACGA
TCATGCGCACCCGTGGGGCCGCCATGCCGGCGATAATGGCCTGCTTCTCGCCGAAACGTTTGGTGGCGGG
ACCAGTGACGAAGGCTTGAGCGAGGGCGTGCAAGATTCCGAATACCGCAAGCGACAGGCCGATCATCGTC
GCGCTCCAGCGAAAGCGGTCCTCGCCGAAAATGACCCAGAGCGCTGCCGGCACCTGTCCTACGAGTTGCA
TGATAAAGAAGACAGTCATAAGTGCGGCGACGATAGTCATGCCCCGCGCCCACCGGAAGGAGCTGACTGG
GTTGAAGGCTCTCAAGGGCATCGGTCGAGATCCCGGTGCCTAATGAGTGAGCTAACTTACATTAATTGCG
TTGCGCTCACTGCCCGCTTTCCAGTCGGGAAACCTGTCGTGCCAGCTGCATTAATGAATCGGCCAACGCG
CGGGGAGAGGCGGTTTGCGTATTGGGCGCCAGGGTGGTTTTTCTTTTCACCAGTGAGAC
Features (pLannotate 1.2.2; 22 found; start..end, strand, type, name):
    961..1038    -  promoter       lacI promoter: lacI
   1046..1325    -  CDS            TcR (fragment): tetracycline efflux protein; tet; confers resistance to tetracycline
   1347..1365    +  promoter       T7 promoter: promoter for bacteriophage T7 RNA polymerase
   1366..1390    +  protein_bind   lac operator: The lac repressor binds to the lac operator to inhibit transcription in E. coli. This inhibition can be relieved by adding lactose or isopropyl-β-D-thiogalactopyranoside (IPTG). lac repressor encoded by lacI
   1405..1427    +  RBS            RBS: efficient ribosome binding site from bacteriophage T7 gene 10 (Olins and Rangwala, 1989)
   1443..1466    +  CDS            8xHis: 8xHis affinity tag
   1500..2204    +  CDS            mCherry: mCherry is a basic (constitutively fluorescent) red fluorescent protein published in 2004, derived from Discosoma sp.. It is reported to be a very rapidly-maturing monomer with low acid sensitivity.
   2247..2720    +  CDS            UBE2I: UBC9_CHICK - Also known as UBC9, UBCE9. Experimental evidence at protein level: Swiss-Prot protein existence level 1. Accepts the ubiquitin-like proteins SUMO1, SUMO2 and SUMO3 from the UBLE1A-UBLE1B E1 complex and catalyzes their covalent attachment to other proteins with the help of an E3 ligase such as RANBP2 or CBX4. Essential for nuclear architecture and chromosome segregation. From Gallus gallus (Chicken).
   2727..2744    +  CDS            TEV site (fragment): tobacco etch virus (TEV) protease recognition and cleavage site
   2787..2804    +  CDS            9xHis (fragment): 9xHis affinity tag
   2814..2863    +  CDS            SET1 (fragment): solubility-enhancement tag derived from T7 phage gene 10B
   2871..2918    +  terminator     T7 terminator: transcription terminator for bacteriophage T7 RNA polymerase
   2955..3410    +  rep_origin     f1 ori (sequence partly withheld): f1 bacteriophage origin of replication; arrow indicates direction of (+) strand synthesis
   3436..3540    +  promoter       AmpR promoter: bla
   3541..4401    +  CDS            AmpR: β-lactamase; bla; confers resistance to ampicillin, carbenicillin, and related antibiotics
   4572..5160    +  rep_origin     ori: high-copy-number ColE1/pMB1/pBR322/pUC origin of replication
   5346..5485    -  misc_feature   bom: basis of mobility region from pBR322
   5587..5778    -  CDS            rop: Rop protein, which maintains plasmids at low copy number; rop
   5795..6175    +  CDS            YPB1_ECOLX: Protein predicted: Swiss-Prot protein existence level 4. From Escherichia coli.
   6247..6538    -  CDS            TcR (fragment): tetracycline efflux protein; tet; confers resistance to tetracycline
   6553..6574    -  protein_bind   CAP binding site: CAP binding activates transcription in the presence of cAMP. E. coli catabolite activator protein
   6587..960     -  CDS            lacI (across the origin): lac repressor; lacI; The lac repressor binds to the lac operator to inhibit transcription in E. coli. This inhibition can be relieved by adding lactose or isopropyl-β-D-thiogalactopyranoside (IPTG).
