[The description below was written by a language model from this plasmid's Addgene catalogue record and pLannotate feature annotations shown in this document.]
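Description:
mCherry-E2 is a bacterial expression plasmid built on pMagic, a lab-stock T7-based backbone, for producing and purifying a fluorescently labelled form of the human SUMO E2 conjugating enzyme UBC9 (UBE2I). The 6.7 kb sequenced plasmid has the layout of a pET-type vector. It carries a pBR322-family origin together with the bom region and the rop gene, which is consistent with the catalogue listing of low copy number. An f1 origin is also present, and selection is by ampicillin resistance through β-lactamase. The short tetracycline-resistance fragments in the annotation are nonfunctional remnants of the pBR322 ancestry.

Expression is driven by a T7 promoter followed directly by a lac operator and the T7 gene 10 ribosome binding site. A lacI gene on the plasmid supplies repressor, so transcription depends on T7 RNA polymerase in the host and is inducible with IPTG. The open reading frame begins with an N-terminal histidine tag, annotated as 8xHis although the depositor describes His6. This is followed by mCherry fused in frame to UBE2I, and the transcript ends at a T7 terminator. The insert was cloned between EcoRI and XhoI sites, both retained. The annotation tool matched the UBE2I coding region to the chicken orthologue, but the catalogue gives the species as human. Partial TEV-site and His-tag matches also appear downstream of UBE2I; the record does not say whether these are translated, and the depositor comments mention a TEV site without giving its position.

The construct is intended for affinity purification of red-fluorescent UBC9. It was deposited with a study of how enzymatic rate increases within a phase-separated compartment.
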