Addgene plasmid #175242: mCherry-E2
Purpose: Bacterial expression and purification, E2 enzyme (UBC9) for SUMOylation
Depositing lab: Michael Rosen. Depositing organization: University of Texas Southwestern Medical Center. Publication: Mechanistic dissection of increased enzymatic rate in a phase-separated compartment. Peeples W, Rosen MK. Nat Chem Biol. 2021 Jun;17(6):693-702. doi: 10.1038/s41589-021-00801-x. Epub 2021 May 25. PubMed 34035521.
Backbone
  Vector backbone: pMagic
  Backbone manufacturer: lab stock, see comments
  Backbone size w/o insert (bp): 5300
  Vector type: Bacterial Expression
Growth in bacteria
  Bacterial resistance: Ampicillin, 100 μg/mL
  Growth temperature: 37°C
  Growth strain: DH5alpha
  Copy number: Low Copy
Gene/Insert
  Gene/Insert name: UBE2I
  Species: H. sapiens (human)
  Insert size (bp): 1251
  Entrez Gene: UBE2I (a.k.a. C358B7.1, P18, UBC9)
  Promoter: T7
  Cloning method: Restriction Enzyme; 5′ cloning site EcoRI (not destroyed); 3′ cloning site XhoI (not destroyed)
  Sequencing primers: 5′ TAATACGACTCACTATAGGG; 3′ CAAGGGGTTATGCTAGTTATTGCTCAGCGG
Terms and licenses: Academic/Nonprofit Terms; Industry Terms: Not Available to Industry
Depositor comments: His 6, Tev, amp resistant, cloning sites: EcoRI, BamHI, XhoI
How to cite: mCherry-E2 was a gift from Michael Rosen (Addgene plasmid # 175242 ; http://n2t.net/addgene:175242 ; RRID:Addgene_175242)
