>Addgene plasmid #175242 | mCherry-E2 | depositor partial sequence | sequence record 339765 | Insert Sequence (including restriction sites)
GGCGAATTCGTGAGCAAGGGCGAGGAGGACAACATGGCCATCATCAAGGAGTTCATGCGCTTCAAGGTGC
ACATGGAGGGCTCCGTGAACGGCCACGAGTTCGAGATCGAGGGCGAGGGCGAGGGCCGCCCCTACGAGGG
CACCCAGACCGCCAAGCTGAAGGTGACCAAGGGCGGCCCCCTGCCCTTCGCCTGGGACATCCTGTCCCCT
CAGTTCATGTACGGCTCCAAGGCCTACGTGAAGCACCCCGCCGACATCCCCGACTACTTGAAGCTGTCCT
TCCCCGAGGGCTTCAAGTGGGAGCGCGTGATGAACTTCGAGGACGGCGGCGTGGTGACCGTGACCCAGGA
CTCCTCCCTGCAGGACGGCGAGTTCATCTACAAGGTGAAGCTGCGCGGCACCAACTTCCCCTCCGACGGC
CCCGTAATGCAGAAGAAGACCATGGGCTGGGAGGCCTCCTCCGAGCGGATGTACCCCGAGGACGGCGCCC
TGAAGGGCGAGATCAAGCAGAGGCTGAAGCTGAAGGACGGCGGCCACTACGACGCCGAGGTCAAGACCAC
CTACAAGGCCAAGAAGCCCGTGCAGCTGCCCGGCGCCTACAACGTCAACATCAAGCTGGACATCACCTCC
CACAACGAGGACTACACCATCGTGGAACAGTACGAGCGCGCCGAGGGCCGCCACTCCACCGGCGGCATGG
ACGAGCTGTACAAGTCCGGAGGAGGTAGTGGCGGATCAGGTGGGAGTGGAGGGTCTATGTCGGGGATCGC
CCTCAGCAGACTCGCCCAGGAGAGGAAAGCATGGAGGAAAGACCACCCATTTGGTTTCGTGGCTGTCCCA
ACAAAAAATCCCGATGGCACGATGAACCTCATGAACTGGGAGTGCGCCATTCCAGGAAAGAAAGGGACTC
CGTGGGAAGGAGGCTTGTTTAAAATACGGATGCTTTTCAAAGATGATTATCCATCTTCGCCACCAAAATG
TAAATTCGAACCACCATTATTTCACCCGAATGTGTACCCTTCGGGGACAGTGTGCCTGTCCATCTTAGAG
GAGGACAAGGACTGGAGGCCAGCCATCACAATCAAACAGATCCTATTAGGAATACAGGAACTTCTAAATG
AACCAAATATCCAAGACCCAGCTCAAGCAGAGGCCTACACGATTTACTGCCAAAACAGAGTGGAGTACGA
GAAAAGGGTCCGAGCACAAGCCAAGAAGTTTGCGCCCTCACTCGAGAACCTGTATTTTCAG
